Addgene plasmid #208781: pLVX-opto-mCasp1
Purpose: Inducibly expresses mouse caspase1 fused to light activatable Cry2
Depositing lab: Petr Broz. Depositing organization: Universite de Lausanne (UNIL). Publication: Optogenetic activators of apoptosis, necroptosis, and pyroptosis. Shkarina K, Hasel de Carvalho E, Santos JC, Ramos S, Leptin M, Broz P. J Cell Biol. 2022 Jun 6;221(6). pii: 213145. doi: 10.1083/jcb.202109038. Epub 2022 Apr 14. PubMed 35420640.
Backbone
  Vector backbone: pLVX
  Vector type: Mammalian Expression, Lentiviral
  Selectable markers: Puromycin
Growth in bacteria
  Bacterial resistance: Ampicillin, 100 μg/mL
  Growth temperature: 30°C
  Growth strain: NEB Stable
  Copy number: High Copy
Gene/Insert
  Gene/Insert name: mCherry mCaspase1 Cry2
  Species: M. musculus (mouse)
  Entrez Gene: Casp1 (a.k.a. ICE, Il1bc)
  Tag / fusion protein: mCherry, Cry2
  Cloning method: Ligation Independent Cloning
  Sequencing primers: 5′ TTGGTCACCTTCAGCTTGG
Terms and licenses: Academic/Nonprofit Terms; Industry Terms: Not Available to Industry
How to cite: pLVX-opto-mCasp1 was a gift from Petr Broz (Addgene plasmid # 208781 ; http://n2t.net/addgene:208781 ; RRID:Addgene_208781)
