[The description below was written by a language model from this plasmid's Addgene catalogue record and pLannotate feature annotations shown in this document.]
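Description:
pLVX-opto-mCasp1 is an HIV-1-based lentiviral vector on the pLVX backbone for doxycycline-inducible expression of a light-activatable mouse caspase-1 in mammalian cells. It is propagated in E. coli through a high-copy ColE1/pUC-type origin with ampicillin resistance (AmpR). The viral portion carries the usual transfer-vector elements: two annotated LTR segments, the Ψ packaging signal with a gag fragment, the Rev response element for Rev-dependent nuclear export of the genomic RNA, the cPPT/CTS, and a WPRE that boosts transcript stability and expression. Transduced cells are selected with puromycin.

The payload is an all-in-one Tet-On system arranged as two divergent units. In one direction, the hPGK promoter drives the Tet-On 3G transactivator, followed by an SV40 promoter driving the puromycin N-acetyltransferase gene. In the opposite direction, relative to the viral genome, the TRE3GS promoter drives a fusion annotated in the order mCherry, CRY2PHR (the photolyase homology region of Arabidopsis cryptochrome 2), then a mouse Casp1 fragment; an SV40 poly(A) signal lies downstream of it, although it is annotated on the opposite strand. The annotation covers only part of Casp1, so the fusion does not appear to include the full-length protein, though the record does not say which region was omitted.

Adding doxycycline lets the transactivator switch on the fusion, which can be tracked by mCherry fluorescence. Blue light then acts on the Cry2 module to trigger caspase-1 activation, presumably through light-induced clustering, although the record does not spell out the mechanism. Because caspase-1 processes IL-1β, IL-18 and gasdermin D, the construct serves as an optogenetic tool for inducing pyroptosis with temporal and spatial control.
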