Features (pLannotate 1.2.2; 27 found; start..end, strand, type, name):
      1..589     +  rep_origin     ori: high-copy-number ColE1/pMB1/pBR322/pUC origin of replication
    772..864     +  CDS            lacI (fragment): lac repressor; lacI; The lac repressor binds to the lac operator to inhibit transcription in E. coli. This inhibition can be relieved by adding lactose or isopropyl-β-D-thiogalactopyranoside (IPTG).
    877..898     +  protein_bind   CAP binding site: CAP binding activates transcription in the presence of cAMP. E. coli catabolite activator protein
    913..943     +  promoter       lac promoter: promoter for the E. coli lac operon
    947..969     +  protein_bind   lac operator (fragment): The lac repressor binds to the lac operator to inhibit transcription in E. coli. This inhibition can be relieved by adding lactose or isopropyl-β-D-thiogalactopyranoside (IPTG). lac repressor encoded by lacI
   1119..1376    -  LTR            5' LTR (truncated): truncated 5' long terminal repeat (LTR) from HIV-1
   1424..1942    -  CDS            nef (fragment): NEF_HV1BR - Experimental evidence at protein level: Swiss-Prot protein existence level 1. Extracellular Nef protein targets CD4(+) T-lymphocytes for apoptosis by interacting with CXCR4 surface receptors (PubMed:14990729). From Human immunodeficiency virus type 1 group M subtype B (isolate BRU/LAI) (HIV-1).
   1959..2547    -  misc_feature   WPRE: woodchuck hepatitis virus posttranscriptional regulatory element
   2561..3160    -  CDS            PuroR: puromycin N-acetyltransferase; pac from Streptomyces alboniger; confers resistance to puromycin
   3169..3498    -  promoter       SV40 promoter: SV40 enhancer and early promoter
   3509..4255    -  CDS            Tet-On® 3G: modified rtTA protein that binds tightly to promoters containing the tet operator in the presence of doxycycline
   4274..4784    -  promoter       hPGK promoter: human phosphoglycerate kinase 1 promoter
   4801..5168    +  promoter       TRE3GS promoter: 3rd-generation Tet-responsive promoter that can be activated by binding of Tet-On® 3G, modified to eliminate binding sites for endogenous mammalian transcription factors
   5174..5881    +  CDS            mCherry: mCherry is a basic (constitutively fluorescent) red fluorescent protein published in 2004, derived from Discosoma sp.. It is reported to be a very rapidly-maturing monomer with low acid sensitivity.
   5897..7390    +  CDS            CRY2PHR: N-terminal photolyase homology region of Arabidopsis thaliana cryptochrome 2 binds to CIB1 upon exposure to blue light (Kennedy et al., 2010)
   7427..8359    +  CDS            Casp1 (fragment): CASP1_MOUSE - Also known as Il1bc. Experimental evidence at protein level: Swiss-Prot protein existence level 1. Thiol protease involved in a variety of inflammatory processes by proteolytically cleaving other proteins, such as the precursors of the inflammatory cytokines interleukin-1 beta (IL1B) and interleukin 18 (IL18) as well as the pyroptosis inducer Gasdermin-D (GSDMD), into active mature peptides (PubMed:21147462, PubMed:32109412). Plays a key role in cell immunity as an inflammatory response initiator: once activated through formation of an inflammasome complex, it initiates a proinfl
   8568..8702    -  polyA_signal   SV40 poly(A) signal: SV40 polyadenylation signal
   8746..8861    -  misc_feature   cPPT/CTS: central polypurine tract and central termination sequence of HIV-1 (lacking the first T)
   8876..8976    -  CDS            Rev (fragment): human immunodeficiency virus 1 (HIV-1) Rev protein; rev; enhances nuclear export of unspliced and incompletely spliced viral mRNAs
   9353..9586    -  misc_feature   RRE: The Rev response element (RRE) of HIV-1 allows for Rev-dependent mRNA export from the nucleus to the cytoplasm.
   9761..10099   -  CDS            HIV-1 gag (fragment): gag protein from human immunodeficiency virus 1; gag
  10083..10208   -  misc_feature   HIV-1 Ψ: packaging signal of human immunodeficiency virus type 1
  10255..10512   -  LTR            5' LTR (truncated): truncated 5' long terminal repeat (LTR) from HIV-1
  10560..10889   -  CDS            nef (fragment): NEF_HV1BR - Experimental evidence at protein level: Swiss-Prot protein existence level 1. Extracellular Nef protein targets CD4(+) T-lymphocytes for apoptosis by interacting with CXCR4 surface receptors (PubMed:14990729). From Human immunodeficiency virus type 1 group M subtype B (isolate BRU/LAI) (HIV-1).
  11056..11190   -  polyA_signal   SV40 poly(A) signal: SV40 polyadenylation signal
  11238..11342   +  promoter       AmpR promoter: bla
  11343..12203   +  CDS            AmpR: β-lactamase; bla; confers resistance to ampicillin, carbenicillin, and related antibiotics
>Addgene plasmid #208781 | pLVX-opto-mCasp1 | addgene full sequence | sequence record 412231 | Addgene NGS Result
TTGAGATCCTTTTTTTCTGCGCGTAATCTGCTGCTTGCAAACAAAAAAACCACCGCTACCAGCGGTGGTT
TGTTTGCCGGATCAAGAGCTACCAACTCTTTTTCCGAAGGTAACTGGCTTCAGCAGAGCGCAGATACCAA
ATACTGTTCTTCTAGTGTAGCCGTAGTTAGGCCACCACTTCAAGAACTCTGTAGCACCGCCTACATACCT
CGCTCTGCTAATCCTGTTACCAGTGGCTGCTGCCAGTGGCGATAAGTCGTGTCTTACCGGGTTGGACTCA
AGACGATAGTTACCGGATAAGGCGCAGCGGTCGGGCTGAACGGGGGGTTCGTGCACACAGCCCAGCTTGG
AGCGAACGACCTACACCGAACTGAGATACCTACAGCGTGAGCTATGAGAAAGCGCCACGCTTCCCGAAGG
GAGAAAGGCGGACAGGTATCCGGTAAGCGGCAGGGTCGGAACAGGAGAGCGCACGAGGGAGCTTCCAGGG
GGAAACGCCTGGTATCTTTATAGTCCTGTCGGGTTTCGCCACCTCTGACTTGAGCGTCGATTTTTGTGAT
GCTCGTCAGGGGGGCGGAGCCTATGGAAAAACGCCAGCAACGCGGCCTTTTTACGGTTCCTGGCCTTTTG
CTGGCCTTTTGCTCACATGTTCTTTCCTGCGTTATCCCCTGATTCTGTGGATAACCGTATTACCGCCTTT
GAGTGAGCTGATACCGCTCGCCGCAGCCGAACGACCGAGCGCAGCGAGTCAGTGAGCGAGGAAGCGGAAG
AGCGCCCAATACGCAAACCGCCTCTCCCCGCGCGTTGGCCGATTCATTAATGCAGCTGGCACGACAGGTT
TCCCGACTGGAAAGCGGGCAGTGAGCGCAACGCAATTAATGTGAGTTAGCTCACTCATTAGGCACCCCAG
GCTTTACACTTTATGCTTCCGGCTCGTATGTTGTGTGGAATTGTGAGCGGATAACAATTTCACACAGGAA
ACAGCTATGACCATGATTACGCCAAGCTCTAGCTAGAGGTCGACGGTAAACGCTAGCAATGTCAAGGCCT
CTCACTCTCTGATATTCATTTCTTTGCAAGTTATAAATACTGAATAATAAGATGACATGAACTACTACTG
CTAGAGATTTTCCACACTGACTAAAAGGGTCTGAGGGATCTCTAGTTACCAGAGTCACACAACAGACGGG
CACACACTACTTGAAGCACTCAAGGCAAGCTTTATTGAGGCTTAAGCAGTGGGTTCCCTAGTTAGCCAGA
GAGCTCCCAGGCTCAGATCTGGTCTAACCAGAGAGACCCAGTACAGGCAAAAAGCAGCTGCTTATATGCA
GGATCTGAGGGCTCGCCACTCCCCAGTCCCGCCCAGGCCACGCCTCCCTGGAAAGTCCCCAGCGGAAAGT
CCCTTGTAGCAAGCTCGATATCAGCAGTTCTTGAAGTACTCCGGATGCAGCTCTCGGGCCACGTGATGAA
ATGCTAGGCGGCTGTCAAACCTCCACTCTAACACTTCTCTCTCCGGGTCATCCATCCCATGCAGGCTCAC
AGGGTGTAACAAGCTGGTGTTCTCTCCTTTATTGGCCTCTTCTACCTTATCTGGCTCAACTGGTACTAGC
TTGTAGCACCATCCAAAGGTCAGTGGATATCTGACCCCTGGCCCTGGTGTGTAGTTCTGCTAATCAGGGA
AGTAGCCTTGTGTGTGGTAGATCCACAGATCAAGGATATCTTGTCTTCGTTGGGAGTGAATTAGCCCTTC
CAGTCCCCTCTTTTCTTTTAAAAAGTGGCTAAGATCTACAGCTGCCTTGTAAGTCATTGGTCTTAAAGGT
ACCTGAGGTGTGACTGGAAAACCCACCTCCTCCTCCTCTTGTGCTTCTAGCCAGGCACAATCAGCATTGG
TAGCTGCTGTATTGCTACTTGTGATTGCTCCATGTTTTTCTAGGTCTCGACTGCAGAATTAATTCCAGGC
GGGGAGGCGGCCCAAAGGGAGATCCGACTCGTCTGAGGGCGAAGGCGAAGACGCGGAAGAGGCCGCAGAG
CCGGCAGCAGGCCGCGGGAAGGAAGGTCCGCTGGATTGAGGGCCGAAGGGACGTAGCAGAAGGACGTCCC
GCGCAGAATCCAGGTGGCAACACAGGCGAGCAGCCATGGAAAGGACGTCAGCTTCCCCGACAACACCACG
GAATTGTCAGTGCCCAACAGCCGAGCCCCTGTCCAGCAGCGGGCAAGGCAGGCGGCGATGAGTTCCGCCG
TGGCAATAGGGAGGGGGAAAGCGAAAGTCCCGGAAAGGAGCTGACAGGTGGTGGCAATGCCCCAACCAGT
GGGGGTTGCGTCAGCAAACACAGTGCACACCACGCCACGTTGCCTGACAACGGGCCACAACTCCTCATAA
AGAGACAGCAACCAGGATTTATACAAGGAGGAGAAAATGAAAGCCATACGGGAAGCAATAGCATGATACA
AAGGCATTAAAGCAGCGTATCCACATAGCGTAAAAGGAGCAACATAGTTAAGAATACCAGTCAATCTTTC
ACAAATTTTGTAATCCAGAGGTTGATTGTTCCAGACGCGTTCAGGCACCGGGCTTGCGGGTCATGCACCA
GGTGCGCGGTCCTTCGGGCACCTCGACGTCGGCGGTGACGGTGAAGCCGAGCCGCTCGTAGAAGGGGAGG
TTGCGGGGCGCGGAGGTCTCCAGGAAGGCGGGCACCCCGGCGCGCTCGGCCGCCTCCACTCCGGGGAGCA
CGACGGCGCTGCCCAGACCCTTGCCCTGGTGGTCGGGCGAGACGCCGACGGTGGCCAGGAACCACGCGGG
CTCCTTGGGCCGGTGCGGCGCCAGGAGGCCTTCCATCTGTTGCTGCGCGGCCAGCCGGGAACCGCTCAAC
TCGGCCATGCGCGGGCCGATCTCGGCGAACACCGCCCCCGCTTCGACGCTCTCCGGCGTGGTCCAGACCG
CCACCGCGGCGCCGTCGTCCGCGACCCACACCTTGCCGATGTCGAGCCCGACGCGCGTGAGGAAGAGTTC
TTGCAGCTCGGTGACCCGCTCGATGTGGCGGTCCGGGTCGACGGTGTGGCGCGTGGCGGGGTAGTCGGCG
AACGCGGCGGCGAGGGTGCGTACGGCCCGGGGGACGTCGTCGCGGGTGGCGAGGCGCACCGTGGGCTTGT
ACTCGGTCATGGTCGCGTTTTGCAAAAGCCTAGGCCTCCAAAAAAGCCTCCTCACTACTTCTGGAATAGC
TCAGAGGCCGAGGCGGCCTCGGCCTCTGCATAAATAAAAAAAATTAGTCAGCCATGGGGCGGAGAATGGG
CGGAACTGGGCGGAGTTAGGGGCGGGATGGGCGGAGTTAGGGGCGGGACTATGGTTGCTGACTAATTGAG
ATGCATGCTTTGCATACTTCTGCCTGCTGGGGAGCCTGGGGACTTTCCACACCTGGTTGCTGACTAATTG
AGATGCATGCTTTGCATACTTCTGCCTGCTGGGGAGCCTGGGGACTTTCCACACCCTAACTGACACACAT
TCGCGCGTTTACCCGGGGAGCATGTCAAGGTCAAAATCGTCAAGAGCGTCAGCAGGCAGCATATCAAGGT
CAAAGTCGTCAAGGGCATCGGCTGGGAGCATGTCTAAGTCAAAATCGTCAAGGGCGTCGGTCGGCCCGCC
GCTTTCGCACTTTAGCTGTTTCTCCAGGCCACATATGATTAGTTCCAGGCCGAAAAGGAAGGCAGGTTCG
GCTCCCTGCCGGTCGAACAGCTCAATTGCTTGTTTCAGAAGTGGGGGCATAGAATCGGTGGTAGGTGTCT
CTCTTTCCTCTTTTGCTACTTGATGCTCCTGTTCCTCCAATACGCAGCCCAGTGTAAAGTGGCCCACGGC
GGACAGAGCGTACAGTGCGTTCTCCAGGGAGAAGCCTTGCTGACACAGGAACGCGAGCTGATTTTCCAGG
GTTTCGTACTGTTTCTCTGTTGGGCGGGTGCCGAGATGCACTTTAGCCCCGTCGCGATGTGAGAGGAGAG
CACAGCGGTATGACTTGGCGTTGTTCCGCAGAAAGTCTTGCCATGACTCGCCTTCCAGGGGGCAGGAGTG
GGTATGATGCCTGTCCAGCATCTCGATTGGCAGGGCATCGAGCAGGGCCCGCTTGTTCTTCACGTGCCAG
TACAGGGTAGGCTGCTCAACTCCCAGCTTTTGAGCGAGTTTCCTTGTCGTCAGGCCTTCGATACCGACTC
CATTGAGTAATTCCAGAGCAGAGTTTATGACTTTGCTCTTGTCCAGTCTAGACATGGTAATTCGATGATC
CCCCTGGGGAGAGAGGTCGGTGATTCGGTCAACGAGGGAGCCGACTGCCGACGTGCGCTCCGGAGGCTTG
CAGAATGCGGAACACCGCGCGGGCAGGAACAGGGCCCACACTACCGCCCCACACCCCGCCTCCCGCACCG
CCCCTTCCCGGCCGCTGCTCTCGGCGCGCCCTGCTGAGCAGCCGCTATTGGCCACAGCCCATCGCGGTCG
GCGCGCTGCCATTGCTCCCTGGCGCTGTCCGTCTGCGAGGGTACTAGTGAGACGTGCGGCTTCCGTTTGT
CACGTCCGGCACGCCGCGAACCGCAAGGAACCTTCCCGACTTAGGGGCGGAGCAGGAAGCGTCGCCGGGG
GGCCCACAAGGGTAGCGGCGAAGATCCGGGTGACGCTGCGAACGGACGTGAAGAATGTGCGAGACCCAGG
GTCGGCGCCGCTGCGTTTCCCGGAACCACGCCCAGAGCAGCCGCGTCCCTGCGCAAACCCAGGGCTGCCT
TGGAAAAGGCGCAACCCCAACCCCGTGGAATTATCACCTCGAGTTTACTCCCTATCAGTGATAGAGAACG
TATGAAGAGTTTACTCCCTATCAGTGATAGAGAACGTATGCAGACTTTACTCCCTATCAGTGATAGAGAA
CGTATAAGGAGTTTACTCCCTATCAGTGATAGAGAACGTATGACCAGTTTACTCCCTATCAGTGATAGAG
AACGTATCTACAGTTTACTCCCTATCAGTGATAGAGAACGTATATCCAGTTTACTCCCTATCAGTGATAG
AGAACGTATAAGCTTTGCTTATGTAAACCAGGGCGCCTATAAAAGAGTGCTGATTTTTTGAGTAAACTTC
AATTCCACAACACTTTTGTCTTATACCAACTTTCCGTACCACTTCCTACCCTCGTAAAGAATTATGGTGA
GCAAGGGCGAGGAGGATAACATGGCCATCATCAAGGAGTTCATGCGCTTCAAGGTGCACATGGAGGGCTC
CGTGAACGGCCACGAGTTCGAGATCGAGGGCGAGGGCGAGGGCCGCCCCTACGAGGGCACCCAGACCGCC
AAGCTGAAGGTGACCAAGGGTGGCCCCCTGCCCTTCGCCTGGGACATCCTGTCCCCTCAGTTCATGTACG
GCTCCAAGGCCTACGTGAAGCACCCCGCCGACATCCCCGACTACTTGAAGCTGTCCTTCCCCGAGGGCTT
CAAGTGGGAGCGCGTGATGAACTTCGAGGACGGCGGCGTGGTGACCGTGACCCAGGACTCCTCCCTGCAG
GACGGCGAGTTCATCTACAAGGTGAAGCTGCGCGGCACCAACTTCCCCTCCGACGGCCCCGTAATGCAGA
AGAAGACCATGGGCTGGGAGGCCTCCTCCGAGCGGATGTACCCCGAGGACGGCGCCCTGAAGGGCGAGAT
CAAGCAGAGGCTGAAGCTGAAGGACGGCGGCCACTACGACGCTGAGGTCAAGACCACCTACAAGGCCAAG
AAGCCCGTGCAGCTGCCCGGCGCCTACAACGTCAACATCAAGTTGGACATCACCTCCCACAACGAGGACT
ACACCATCGTGGAACAGTACGAACGCGCCGAGGGCCGCCACTCCACCGGCGGCATGGACGAGCTGTACAA
GGGAGGAGGAGGAATGATGAAGATGGACAAAAAGACTATAGTTTGGTTTAGAAGAGACCTAAGGATTGAG
GATAATCCTGCATTAGCAGCAGCTGCTCACGAAGGATCTGTTTTTCCTGTCTTCATTTGGTGTCCTGAAG
AAGAAGGACAGTTTTATCCTGGAAGAGCTTCAAGATGGTGGATGAAACAATCACTTGCTCACTTATCTCA
ATCCTTGAAGGCTCTTGGATCTGACCTCACTTTAATCAAAACCCACAACACGATTTCAGCGATCTTGGAT
TGTATCCGCGTTACCGGTGCTACAAAAGTCGTCTTTAACCACCTCTATGATCCTGTTTCGTTAGTTCGGG
ACCATACCGTAAAGGAGAAGCTGGTGGAACGTGGGATCTCTGTGCAAAGCTACAATGGAGATCTATTGTA
TGAACCGTGGGAGATATACTGCGAAAAGGGCAAACCTTTTACGAGTTTCAATTCTTACTGGAAGAAATGC
TTAGATATGTCGATTGAATCCGTTATGCTTCCTCCTCCTTGGCGGTTGATGCCAATAACTGCAGCGGCTG
AAGCGATTTGGGCGTGTTCGATTGAAGAACTAGGGCTGGAGAATGAGGCCGAGAAACCGAGCAATGCGTT
GTTAACTAGAGCTTGGTCTCCAGGATGGAGCAATGCTGATAAGTTACTAAATGAGTTCATCGAGAAGCAG
TTGATAGATTATGCAAAGAACAGCAAGAAAGTTGTTGGGAATTCTACTTCACTACTTTCTCCGTATCTCC
ATTTCGGGGAAATAAGCGTCAGACACGTTTTCCAGTGTGCCCGGATGAAACAAATTATATGGGCAAGAGA
TAAGAACAGTGAAGGAGAAGAAAGTGCAGATCTTTTTCTTAGGGGAATCGGTTTAAGAGAGTATTCTCGG
TATATATGTTTCAACTTCCCGTTTACTCACGAGCAATCGTTGTTGAGTCATCTTCGGTTTTTCCCTTGGG
ATGCTGATGTTGATAAGTTCAAGGCCTGGAGACAAGGCAGGACCGGTTATCCGTTGGTGGATGCCGGAAT
GAGAGAGCTTTGGGCTACCGGATGGATGCATAACAGAATAAGAGTGATTGTTTCAAGCTTTGCTGTGAAG
TTTCTTCTCCTTCCATGGAAATGGGGAATGAAGTATTTCTGGGATACACTTTTGGATGCTGATTTGGAAT
GTGACATCCTTGGCTGGCAGTATATCTCTGGGAGTATCCCCGATGGCCACGAGCTTGATCGCTTGGACAA
TCCCGCGTTACAAGGCGCCAAATATGACCCAGAAGGTGAGTACATAAGGCAATGGCTTCCCGAGCTTGCG
AGATTGCCAACTGAATGGATCCATCATCCATGGGACGCTCCTTTAACCGTACTCAAAGCTTCTGGTGTGG
AACTCGGAACAAACTATGCGAAACCCATTGTAGACATCGACACAGCTCGTGAGCTACTAGCTAAAGCTAT
TTCAAGAACCCGTGGAGCACAGATCATGATCGGAGCAGCAGCCCGGGATCCACCGGTCGCCACCGGAGGA
GGAGGAGCTCCATCAGCTGAAACATTTGTTGCTACAGAAGATTCTAAAGGAGGACATCCTTCATCCTCAG
AAACAAAGGAAGAACAGAACAAAGAAGATGGCACATTTCCAGGACTGACTGGGACCCTCAAGTTTTGCCC
TTTAGAAAAAGCCCAGAAGTTATGGAAAGAAAATCCTTCAGAGATTTATCCAATAATGAATACAACCACT
CGTACACGTCTTGCCCTCATTATCTGCAACACAGAGTTTCAACATCTTTCTCCGAGGGTTGGAGCTCAAG
TTGACCTCAGAGAAATGAAGTTGCTGCTGGAGGATCTGGGGTATACCGTGAAAGTGAAAGAAAATCTCAC
AGCTCTGGAGATGGTGAAAGAGGTGAAAGAATTTGCTGCCTGCCCAGAGCACAAGACTTCTGACAGTACT
TTCCTTGTATTCATGTCTCATGGTATCCAGGAGGGAATATGTGGGACCACATACTCTAATGAAGTTTCAG
ATATTTTAAAGGTTGACACAATCTTTCAGATGATGAACACTTTGAAGTGCCCAAGCTTGAAAGACAAGCC
CAAGGTGATCATTATTCAGGCATGCCGTGGAGAGAAACAAGGAGTGGTGTTGTTAAAAGATTCAGTAAGA
GACTCTGAAGAGGATTTCTTAACGGATGCAATTTTTGAAGATGATGGCATTAAGAAGGCCCATATAGAGA
AAGATTTTATTGCTTTCTGCTCTTCAACACCAGATAATGTGTCTTGGAGACATCCTGTCAGGGGCTCACT
TTTCATTGAGTCACTCATCAAACACATGAAAGAATATGCCTGGTCTTGTGACTTGGAGGACATTTTCAGA
AAGGTTCGATTTTCATTTGAACAACCAGAATTTAGGCTACAGATGCCCACTGCTGATAGGGTGACCCTGA
CAAAACGTTTCTACCTCTTCCCGGGACATTAAAATTCCCGTATACACCGGTGCCGGCGGATCCAGACCAC
CTCCCCTGCGAGCTAAGCTGGACAGCCAATGACGGGTAAGAGAGTGACATTTTTCACTAACCTAAGACAG
GAGGGCCGTCAGAGCTACTGCCTAATCCAAAGACGGGTAAAAGTGATAAAAATGTATCACTCCAACCTAA
GACAGGCGCAGCTTCCGAGGGATTTGAGATCCAGACATGATAAGATACATTGATGAGTTTGGACAAACCA
AAACTAGAATGCAGTGAAAAAAATGCCTTATTTGTGAAATTTGTGATGCTATTGCCTTATTTGTAACCAT
TATAAGCTGCAATAAACAAGTTAAGTCGATAAACTGGATCTCTGCTGTCCCTGTAATAAACCCGAAAATT
TTGAATTTTTGTAATTTGTTTTTGTAATTCTTTAGTTTGTATGTCTGTTGCTATTATGTCTACTATTCTT
TCCCCTGCACTGTACCCCCCAATCCCCCCTTTTCTTTTAAAGGCGATACCGTCGAGATCCGTTCACTAAT
CGAATGGATCTGTCTCTGTCTCTCTCTCCACCTTCTTCTTCTATTCCTTCGGGCCTGTCGGGTCCCCTCG
GGGTTGGGAGGTGGGTCTGAAACGATAATGGTGAATATCCCTGCCTAACTCTATTCACTATAGAAAGTAC
AGCAAAAACTATTCTTAAACCTACCAAGCCTCCTACTATCATTATGAATAATTTTATATACCACAGCCAA
TTTGTTATGTTAAACCAATTCCACAAACTTGCCCATTTATCTAATTCCAATAATTCTTGTTCATTCTTTT
CTTGCTGGTTTTGCGATTCTTCAATTAAGGAGTGTATTAAGCTTGTGTAATTGTTAATTTCTCTGTCCCA
CTCCATCCAGGTCGTGTGATTCCAAATCTGTTCCAGAGATTTATTACTCCAACTAGCATTCCAAGGCACA
GCAGTGGTGCAAATGAGTTTTCCAGAGCAACCCCAAATCCCCAGGAGCTGTTGATCCTTTAGGTATCTTT
CCACAGCCAGGATTCTTGCCTGGAGCTGCTTGATGCCCCAGACTGTGAGTTGCAACAGATGCTGTTGCGC
CTCAATAGCCCTCAGCAAATTGTTCTGCTGCTGCACTATACCAGACAATAATTGTCTGGCCTGTACCGTC
AGCGTCATTGACGCTGCGCCCATAGTGCTTCCTGCTGCTCCCAAGAACCCAAGGAACAAAGCTCCTATTC
CCACTGCTCTTTTTTCTCTCTGCACCACTCTTCTCTTTGCCTTGGTGGGTGCTACTCCTAATGGTTCAAT
TTTTACTACTTTATATTTATATAATTCACTTCTCCAATTGTCCCTCATATCTCCTCCTCCAGGTCTGAAG
ATCAGCGGCCGGCCGCTTGCTGTGCGGTGGTCTTACTTTTGTTTTGCTCTTCCTCTATCTTGTCTAAAGC
TTCCTTGGTGTCTTTTATCTCTATCCTTTGATGCACACAATAGAGGGTTGCTACTGTATTATATAATGAT
CTAAGTTCTTCTGATCCTGTCTGAAGGGATGGTTGTAGCTGTCCCAGTATTTGTCTACAGCCTTCTGATG
TTTCTAACAGGCCAGGATTAACTGCGAATCGTTCTAGCTCCCTGCTTGCCCATACTATATGTTTTAATTT
ATATTTTTTCTTTCCCCCTGGCCTTAACCGAATTTTTTCCCATCGCGATCTAATTCTCCCCCGCTTAATA
CTGACGCTCTCGCACCCATCTCTCTCCTTCTAGCCTCCGCTAGTCAAAATTTTTGGCGTACTCACCAGTC
GCCGCCCCTCGCCTCTTGCCGTGCGCGCTTCAGCAAGCCGAGTCCTGCGTCGAGAGAGCTCCTCTGGTTT
CCCTTTCGCTTTCAAGTCCCTGTTCGGGCGCCACTGCTAGAGATTTTCCACACTGACTAAAAGGGTCTGA
GGGATCTCTAGTTACCAGAGTCACACAACAGACGGGCACACACTACTTGAAGCACTCAAGGCAAGCTTTA
TTGAGGCTTAAGCAGTGGGTTCCCTAGTTAGCCAGAGAGCTCCCAGGCTCAGATCTGGTCTAACCAGAGA
GACCCAGTACAGGCAAAAAGCAGCTGCTTATATGCAGGATCTGAGGGCTCGCCACTCCCCAGTCCCGCCC
AGGCCACGCCTCCCTGGAAAGTCCCCAGCGGAAAGTCCCTTGTAGCAAGCTCGATATCAGCAGTTCTTGA
AGTACTCCGGATGCAGCTCTCGGGCCACGTGATGAAATGCTAGGCGGCTGTCAAACCTCCACTCTAACAC
TTCTCTCTCCGGGTCATCCATCCCATGCAGGCTCACAGGGTGTAACAAGCTGGTGTTCTCTCCTTTATTG
GCCTCTTCTACCTTATCTGGCTCAACTGGTACTAGCTTGTAGCACCATCCAAAGGTCAGTGGATATCTGA
CCCCTGGCCCTGGTGTGTAGTTCTGCTAATCAGGGAAGTAGCCTTGTGTGTGGTAGATCCACAGATCAAG
GATATCTTGTCTTCTTTGGGAGTGAATTAGCCCTTCCAACTACTAAGTTTGTAGTACATATTTAACAAAT
ACAATTTCTTTAAAATGAAAATAATTCAGAGGAATCACAGGTTTAGAGTAAATGAAACCACAGGTAATTG
GCAGTGGTAATAGGGTATGGGGTGGGAAGTTTGGGATGATTTTGGTTAGCTTGAGTTATCCAGTTGATCC
AGACATGATAAGATACATTGATGAGTTTGGACAAACCACAACTAGAATGCAGTGAAAAAAATGCTTTATT
TGTGAAATTTGTGATGCTATTGCTTTATTTGTAACCATTATAAGCTGCAATAAACAAGTTGATCTCCCGA
TCCGTCGACGTCAGGTGGCACTTTTCGGGGAAATGTGCGCGGAACCCCTATTTGTTTATTTTTCTAAATA
CATTCAAATATGTATCCGCTCATGAGACAATAACCCTGATAAATGCTTCAATAATATTGAAAAAGGAAGA
GTATGAGTATTCAACATTTCCGTGTCGCCCTTATTCCCTTTTTTGCGGCATTTTGCCTTCCTGTTTTTGC
TCACCCAGAAACGCTGGTGAAAGTAAAAGATGCTGAAGATCAGTTGGGTGCACGAGTGGGTTACATCGAA
CTGGATCTCAACAGCGGTAAGATCCTTGAGAGTTTTCGCCCCGAAGAACGTTTTCCAATGATGAGCACTT
TTAAAGTTCTGCTATGTGGCGCGGTATTATCCCGTATTGACGCCGGGCAAGAGCAACTCGGTCGCCGCAT
ACACTATTCTCAGAATGACTTGGTTGAGTACTCACCAGTCACAGAAAAGCATCTTACGGATGGCATGACA
GTAAGAGAATTATGCAGTGCTGCCATAACCATGAGTGATAACACTGCGGCCAACTTACTTCTGACAACGA
TCGGAGGACCGAAGGAGCTAACCGCTTTTTTGCACAACATGGGGGATCATGTAACTCGCCTTGATCGTTG
GGAACCGGAGCTGAATGAAGCCATACCAAACGACGAGCGTGACACCACGATGCCTGTAGCAATGGCAACA
ACGTTGCGCAAACTATTAACTGGCGAACTACTTACTCTAGCTTCCCGGCAACAATTAATAGACTGGATGG
AGGCGGATAAAGTTGCAGGACCACTTCTGCGCTCGGCCCTTCCGGCTGGCTGGTTTATTGCTGATAAATC
TGGAGCCGGTGAGCGTGGGTCTCGCGGTATCATTGCAGCACTGGGGCCAGATGGTAAGCCCTCCCGTATC
GTAGTTATCTACACGACGGGGAGTCAGGCAACTATGGATGAACGAAATAGACAGATCGCTGAGATAGGTG
CCTCACTGATTAAGCATTGGTAACTGTCAGACCAAGTTTACTCATATATACTTTAGATTGATTTAAAACT
TCATTTTTAATTTAAAAGGATCTAGGTGAAGATCCTTTTTGATAATCTCATGACCAAAATCCCTTAACGT
GAGTTTTCGTTCCACTGAGCGTCAGACCCCGTAGAAAAGATCAAAGGATCTTC
